>Addgene plasmid #185520 | pCS2-foxd4l1.1-QR | addgene full sequence | sequence record 366661 | Addgene NGS Result
CGCCATTCTGCCTGGGGACGTCGGAGCAAGCTTGATTTAGGTGACACTATAGAATACAAGCTACTTGTTC
TTTTTGCAGGATCCCATCGATTCGAATTCAAGGCCTATGAGCTTTAGCCAGGAGTCTGGTGCCCATCATC
ACCCCCAGGATTATGCAGGACTTTCTGATGAGGAGGATGAAATTGATATTCTTGGAGAAGATGATCCCTG
CAGCCTAAAGTCACACTTTTACCTACAGCCCACACATTCAGTGATGGGGGACAGTGAGATGCTGAGTCCT
TCCAAGCTCAGCTGCACTGAAAGTGAGAGTGATTCCTCTGGAGAGAGTGAAGGAGGTACTTCTAAAGACT
CCTCAACCACCCCAACTGGTAGCAAAGCCAAAAGGACTCTGGTAAAGCCTCCTTACTCTTACATTGCTCT
AATCACCATGGCTATCCTGCAGAGTCCCCACAAGAAACTGACTCTCAGTGGCATCTGTGATTTTATCAGC
AGCAAGTTCCCTTACTACAAGGACAAGTTCCCTGCTTGGCAGAATTCCATCAGGCACAACCTGTCCCTTA
ATGACTGCTTTATTAAAATACCACGGGAACCAGGAAATCCGGGAAAAGGCAATTATTGGACACTGGACCC
TGCTTCTGAGGACATGTTTGATAACGGAAGCTTCCTTAGAAGGAGGAAAAGGTTTAAGAGGCACCAACAG
GAGTTCTTTAAGGATGGACTCATGATGTACAACTCTCTGCCTTACTACAGACCCTACAGTGCTATCCAAC
CTCAGCCAGTGCTCCAGCAGACTTCACTGACATGCATGGCAATACCAGAGACCTTGCCCATGTCAACTCA
CCTTGCACCCTACCCAGACATAAAGAGGAAGGTTTCTTACCCTGCCCAGGGGGTACACAGGGGTTTTAAA
GCCCAGGATGCTGATAACCATCCCAATAATTCACAGAGCAAATGTTCATTCAGTATTGAGAACATCATGA
GGAAACCCAAGGAGCCAGAGCCAAATATTCAAAGCTTCAACTCACACTGGAACTATAATCATGTATTCCA
GAGGCCAAGTTCCTGCCTTCTCCCAGCTGTGCTTAACTTATCCACTGGCCCTCTGCTAGCCAATACTCGG
GGTGCCAGGCAATACAACCTCATACAATTCCCTGGGTGTTACTGATCTAGAACTATAGTGAGTCGTATTA
CGTAGATCCAGACATGATAAGATACATTGATGAGTTTGGACAAACCACAACTAGAATGCAGTGAAAAAAA
TGCTTTATTTGTGAAATTTGTGATGCTATTGCTTTATTTGTAACCATTATAAGCTGCAATAAACAAGTTA
ACAACAACAATTGCATTCATTTTATGTTTCAGGTTCAGGGGGAGGTGTGGGAGGTTTTTTAATTCGCGGC
CGCGGCGCCAATGCATTGGGCCCGGTACCCAGCTTTTGTTCCCTTTAGTGAGGGTTAATTGCGCGCTTGG
CGTAATCATGGTCATAGCTGTTTCCTGTGTGAAATTGTTATCCGCTCACAATTCCACACAACATACGAGC
CGGGAGCATAAAGTGTAAAGCCTGGGGTGCCTAATGAGTGAGCTAACTCACATTAATTGCGTTGCGCTCA
CTGCCCGCTTTCCAGTCGGGAAACCTGTCGTGCCAGCTGCATTAATGAATCGGCCAACGCGCGGGGAGAG
GCGGTTTGCGTATTGGGCGCTCTTCCGCTTCCTCGCTCACTGACTCGCTGCGCTCGGTCGTTCGGCTGCG
GCGAGCGGTATCAGCTCACTCAAAGGCGGTAATACGGTTATCCACAGAATCAGGGGATAACGCAGGAAAG
AACATGTGAGCAAAAGGCCAGCAAAAGGCCAGGAACCGTAAAAAGGCCGCGTTGCTGGCGTTTTTCCATA
GGCTCCGCCCCCCTGACGAGCATCACAAAAATCGACGCTCAAGTCAGAGGTGGCGAAACCCGACAGGACT
ATAAAGATACCAGGCGTTTCCCCCTGGAAGCTCCCTCGTGCGCTCTCCTGTTCCGACCCTGCCGCTTACC
GGATACCTGTCCGCCTTTCTCCCTTCGGGAAGCGTGGCGCTTTCTCATAGCTCACGCTGTAGGTATCTCA
GTTCGGTGTAGGTCGTTCGCTCCAAGCTGGGCTGTGTGCACGAACCCCCCGTTCAGCCCGACCGCTGCGC
CTTATCCGGTAACTATCGTCTTGAGTCCAACCCGGTAAGACACGACTTATCGCCACTGGCAGCAGCCACT
GGTAACAGGATTAGCAGAGCGAGGTATGTAGGCGGTGCTACAGAGTTCTTGAAGTGGTGGCCTAACTACG
GCTACACTAGAAGAACAGTATTTGGTATCTGCGCTCTGCTGAAGCCAGTTACCTTCGGAAAAAGAGTTGG
TAGCTCTTGATCCGGCAAACAAACCACCGCTGGTAGCGGTGGTTTTTTTGTTTGCAAGCAGCAGATTACG
CGCAGAAAAAAAGGATCTCAAGAAGATCCTTTGATCTTTTCTACGGGGTCTGACGCTCAGTGGAACGAAA
ACTCACGTTAAGGGATTTTGGTCATGAGATTATCAAAAAGGATCTTCACCTAGATCCTTTTAAATTAAAA
ATGAAGTTTTAAATCAATCTAAAGTATATATGAGTAAACTTGGTCTGACAGTTACCAATGCTTAATCAGT
GAGGCACCTATCTCAGCGATCTGTCTATTTCGTTCATCCATAGTTGCCTGACTCCCCGTCGTGTAGATAA
CTACGATACGGGAGGGCTTACCATCTGGCCCCAGTGCTGCAATGATACCGCGAGACCCACGCTCACCGGC
TCCAGATTTATCAGCAATAAACCAGCCAGCCGGAAGGGCCGAGCGCAGAAGTGGTCCTGCAACTTTATCC
GCCTCCATCCAGTCTATTAATTGTTGCCGGGAAGCTAGAGTAAGTAGTTCGCCAGTTAATAGTTTGCGCA
ACGTTGTTGCCATTGCTACAGGCATCGTGGTGTCACGCTCGTCGTTTGGTATGGCTTCATTCAGCTCCGG
TTCCCAACGATCAAGGCGAGTTACATGATCCCCCATGTTGTGCAAAAAAGCGGTTAGCTCCTTCGGTCCT
CCGATCGTTGTCAGAAGTAAGTTGGCCGCAGTGTTATCACTCATGGTTATGGCAGCACTGCATAATTCTC
TTACTGTCATGCCATCCGTAAGATGCTTTTCTGTGACTGGTGAGTACTCAACCAAGTCATTCTGAGAATA
GTGTATGCGGCGACCGAGTTGCTCTTGCCCGGCGTCAATACGGGATAATACCGCGCCACATAGCAGAACT
TTAAAAGTGCTCATCATTGGAAAACGTTCTTCGGGGCGAAAACTCTCAAGGATCTTACCGCTGTTGAGAT
CCAGTTCGATGTAACCCACTCGTGCACCCAACTGATCTTCAGCATCTTTTACTTTCACCAGCGTTTCTGG
GTGAGCAAAAACAGGAAGGCAAAATGCCGCAAAAAAGGGAATAAGGGCGACACGGAAATGTTGAATACTC
ATACTCTTCCTTTTTCAATATTATTGAAGCATTTATCAGGGTTATTGTCTCATGAGCGGATACATATTTG
AATGTATTTAGAAAAATAAACAAATAGGGGTTCCGCGCACATTTCCCCGAAAAGTGCCACCTAAATTGTA
AGCGTTAATATTTTGTTAAAATTCGCGTTAAATTTTTGTTAAATCAGCTCATTTTTTAACCAATAGGCCG
AAATCGGCAAAATCCCTTATAAATCAAAAGAATAGACCGAGATAGGGT
[37 nt withheld, positions 3759-3795]
AAAGAACGTGGACTCCAACGTCAAAGG
[49 nt withheld, positions 3823-3871]
T
[91 nt withheld, positions 3873-3963]
G
[124 nt withheld, positions 3965-4088]
CCCATTCGCCATTCAGGCTGCGCAACTGTTGGGAAGGGCGATCGGTGCGGGCCTCTTCGCTATTACGCCA
GTCGACCGCCAATTCAATATGGCGTATATGGACTCATGCCAATTCAATATGGTGGATCTGGACCTGTGCC
AATTCAATATGGCGTATATGGACTCGTGCCAATTCAATATGGTGGATCTGGACCCCAGCCAATTCAATAT
GGCGGACTTGGCACCATGCCAATTCAATATGGCGGACCTGGCACTGTGCCAACTGGGGAGGGGTCTACTT
GGCACGGTGCCAAGTTTGAGGAGGGGTCTTGGCCCTGTGCCAAGTCCGCCATATTGAATTGGCATGGTGC
CAATAATGGCGGCCATATTGGCTATATGCCAGGATCAATATATAGGCAATATCCAATATGGCCCTATGCC
AATATGGCTATTGGCCAGGTTCAATACTATGTATTGGCCCTATGCCATATAGTATTCCATATATGGGTTT
TCCTATTGACGTAGATAGCCCCTCCCAATGGGCGGTCCCATATACCATATATGGGGCTTCCTAATACCGC
CCATAGCCACTCCCCCATTGACGTCAATGGTCTCTATATATGGTCTTTCCTATTGACGTCATATGGGCGG
TCCTATTGACGTATATGGCGCCTCCCCCATTGACGTCAATTACGGTAAATGGCCCGCCTGGCTCAATGCC
CATTGACGTCAATAGGACCACCCACCATTGACGTCAATGGGATGGCTCATTGCCCATTCATATCCGTTCT
CACGCCCCCTATTGACGTCAATGACGGTAAATGGCCCACTTGGCAGTACATCAATATCTATTAATAGTAA
CTTGGCAAGTACATTACTATTGGAAGTACGCCAGGGTACATTGGCAGTACTCCCATTGACGTCAATGGCG
GTAAATGGCCCGCGATGGCTGCCAAGTACATCCCCATTGACGTCAATGGGGAGGGGCAATGACGCAAATG
GGCGTTCCATTGACGTAAATGGGCGGTAGGCGTGCCTAATGGGAGGTCTATATAAGCAATGCTCGTTTAG
GGAAC
Features (pLannotate 1.2.2; 15 found; start..end, strand, type, name):
     35..53      +  promoter       SP6 promoter: promoter for bacteriophage SP6 RNA polymerase
    107..1162    +  CDS            foxd5-a: FXD5A_XENLA - Also known as foxd5a From Xenopus laevis (African clawed frog).
   1173..1190    -  promoter       T7 promoter (fragment): promoter for bacteriophage T7 RNA polymerase
   1195..1329    -  polyA_signal   SV40 poly(A) signal: SV40 polyadenylation signal
   1442..1460    -  promoter       T3 promoter: promoter for bacteriophage T3 RNA polymerase
   1505..1521    -  protein_bind   lac operator: The lac repressor binds to the lac operator to inhibit transcription in E. coli. This inhibition can be relieved by adding lactose or isopropyl-β-D-thiogalactopyranoside (IPTG). lac repressor encoded by lacI
   1529..1559    -  promoter       lac promoter: promoter for the E. coli lac operon
   1574..1595    -  protein_bind   CAP binding site: CAP binding activates transcription in the presence of cAMP. E. coli catabolite activator protein
   1608..1700    -  CDS            lacI (fragment): lac repressor; lacI; The lac repressor binds to the lac operator to inhibit transcription in E. coli. This inhibition can be relieved by adding lactose or isopropyl-β-D-thiogalactopyranoside (IPTG).
   1883..2471    -  rep_origin     ori: high-copy-number ColE1/pMB1/pBR322/pUC origin of replication
   2642..3502    -  CDS            AmpR: β-lactamase; bla; confers resistance to ampicillin, carbenicillin, and related antibiotics
   3503..3607    -  promoter       AmpR promoter: bla
   3660..4088    -  rep_origin     f1 ori (sequence partly withheld): f1 bacteriophage origin of replication; arrow indicates direction of (+) strand synthesis
   4093..4159    -  CDS            lacZα (fragment): LacZα fragment of β-galactosidase; lacZ fragment
   4166..5143    +  promoter       CMV IE94 promoter: enhancer/promoter region of simian cytomegalovirus major immediate early transcription unit IE94
