[The description below was written by a language model from this plasmid's Addgene catalogue record and pLannotate feature annotations shown in this document.]
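Description:
pCS2-foxd4l1.1-QR is a pCS2+-based plasmid carrying a point-mutant version of the Xenopus laevis forkhead transcription factor gene foxd4l1.1 (also called foxd5). It is catalogued as an in vitro transcription vector. The roughly 1.16 kb insert is annotated as a foxd5-a coding sequence. According to the record, it bears a glutamine-to-arginine substitution just upstream of a conserved short motif in the protein. The record does not state the functional consequence of this change. The associated study mapped the domains of FoxD4/5 that activate or repress neural transcription factor genes. The 5′ cloning site is not recorded.

The coding sequence lies immediately downstream of an SP6 promoter, which itself follows the simian CMV IE94 enhancer/promoter, and it is followed by an SV40 polyadenylation signal. This is the standard pCS2+ layout. SP6 RNA polymerase can generate sense mRNA in vitro from the template, typically for microinjection into frog embryos. The CMV IE94 promoter allows direct expression from the plasmid DNA in vertebrate cells or embryos, with the SV40 signal supporting transcript processing. A partial T7 promoter and a T3 promoter sit on the opposite strand downstream of the insert, facing back toward it.

In E. coli the 5.1 kb plasmid is maintained through a high-copy ColE1/pUC-type origin and selected with ampicillin via the β-lactamase gene and its own promoter. An f1 origin is also present. The lac promoter/operator, lacI and lacZα fragments are backbone remnants. No epitope tags or reporters are annotated.
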