Addgene plasmid #185520: pCS2-foxd4l1.1-QR
Purpose: Expression of Xenopus laevis foxd4
Depositing lab: Sally Moody. Depositing organization: George Washington University. Publication: Specific domains of FoxD4/5 activate and repress neural transcription factor genes to control the progression of immature neural ectoderm to differentiating neural plate. Neilson KM, Klein SL, Mhaske P, Mood K, Daar IO, Moody SA. Dev Biol. 2012 May 15;365(2):363-75. doi: 10.1016/j.ydbio.2012.03.004. Epub 2012 Mar 10. PubMed 22425621.
Backbone
  Vector backbone: pCS2+
  Vector type: In vitro transcription
Growth in bacteria
  Bacterial resistance: Ampicillin, 100 μg/mL
  Growth temperature: 37°C
  Growth strain: DH5alpha
  Copy number: High Copy
Gene/Insert
  Gene/Insert name: foxd4l1.1 (alt name: foxd5)
  Species: X. laevis (frog)
  Insert size (bp): 1160
  Mutation: replaces Q>R upstream of GARQYLNI
  Cloning method: Restriction Enzyme; 5′ cloning site unknown (unknown if destroyed)
Terms and licenses: Academic/Nonprofit Terms; Industry Terms: Not Available to Industry
How to cite: pCS2-foxd4l1.1-QR was a gift from Sally Moody (Addgene plasmid # 185520 ; http://n2t.net/addgene:185520 ; RRID:Addgene_185520)
