>Addgene plasmid #185520 | pCS2-foxd4l1.1-QR | depositor partial sequence | sequence record 366659 | pCS2-foxd4l1.1-QR-F-SP6
NNNNNNNNNNNNNNTNNGNNNNTCCCATCGATTCGAATTCAAGGCCTATGAGCTTTAGCCAGGAGTCTGG
TGCCCATCATCACCCCCAGGATTATGCAGGACTTTCTGATGAGGAGGATGAAATTGATATTCTTGGAGAA
GATGATCCCTGCAGCCTAAAGTCACACTTTTACCTACAGCCCACACATTCAGTGATGGGGGACAGTGAGA
TGCTGAGTCCTTCCAAGCTCAGCTGCACTGAAAGTGAGAGTGATTCCTCTGGAGAGAGTGAAGGAGGTAC
TTCTAAAGACTCCTCAACCACCCCAACTGGTAGCAAAGCCAAAAGGACTCTGGTAAAGCCTCCTTACTCT
TACATTGCTCTAATCACCATGGCTATCCTGCAGAGTCCCCACAAGAAACTGACTCTCAGTGGCATCTGTG
ATTTTATCAGCAGCAAGTTCCCTTACTACAAGGACAAGTTCCCTGCTTGGCAGAATTCCATCAGGCACAA
CCTGTCCCTTAATGACTGCTTTATTAAAATACCACGGGAACCAGGAAATCCGGGAAAAGGCAATTATTGG
ACACTGGACCCTGCTTCTGAGGACATGTTTGATAACGGAAGCTTCCTTAGAAGGAGGAAAAGGTTTAAGA
GGCACCAACAGGAGTTCTTTAAGGATGGACTCATGATGTACAACTCTCTGCCTTACTACAGACCCTACAG
TGCTATCCAACCTCAGCCAGTGCTCCAGCAGACTTCACTGACATGCATGGCAATACCAGAGACCTTGCCC
ATGTCAACTCACCTTGCACCCTACCCAGACATAAAGAGGAAGGTTTCTTACCCTGCCCAGGGGGTACACA
GGGGTTTTAAAGCCCAGGATGCTGATAACCATCCCAATAATTCACAGAGCAAATGTTCATTCAGTATTGA
GAACATCATGAGGAAACCCAAGGAGCCAGAGCCAAATATTCAAAGCTTCAACTCACACTGGAACTATAAT
CATN
