>Addgene plasmid #185520 | pCS2-foxd4l1.1-QR | depositor partial sequence | sequence record 366660 | pCS2-foxd4l1.1-QR-M13R
NNNNNNNNNGNNCNNNACCCTCNCTAAAGGGAACAAAAGCTGGGTACCGGGCCCAATGCATTGGCGCCGC
GGCCGCGAATTAAAAAACCTCCCACACCTCCCCCTGAACCTGAAACATAAAATGAATGCAATTGTTGTTG
TTAACTTGTTTATTGCAGCTTATAATGGTTACAAATAAAGCAATAGCATCACAAATTTCACAAATAAAGC
ATTTTTTTCACTGCATTCTAGTTGTGGTTTGTCCAAACTCATCAATGTATCTTATCATGTCTGGATCTAC
GTAATACGACTCACTATAGTTCTAGATCAGTAACACCCAGGGAATTGTATGAGGTTGTATTGCCTGGCAC
CCCGAGTATTGGCTAGCAGAGGGCCAGTGGATAAGTTAAGCACAGCTGGGAGAAGGCAGGAACTTGGCCT
CTGGAATACATGATTATAGTTCCAGTGTGAGTTGAAGCTTTGAATATTTGGCTCTGGCTCCTTGGGTTTC
CTCATGATGTTCTCAATACTGAATGAACATTTGCTCTGTGAATTATTGGGATGGTTATCAGCATCCTGGG
CTTTAAAACCCCTGTGTACCCCCTGGGCAGGGTAAGAAACCTTCCTCTTTATGTCTGGGTAGGGTGCAAG
GTGAGTTGACATGGGCAAGGTCTCTGGTATTGCCATGCATGTCAGTGAAGTCTGCTGGAGCACTGGCTGA
GGTTGGATAGCACTGTAGGGTCTGTAGTAAGGCAGAGAGTTGTACATCATGAGTCCATCCTTAAAGAACT
CCTGTTGGTGCCTCTTAAACCTTTTCCTCCTTCTAAGGAAGCTTCCGTTATCAAACATGTCCTCAGAAGC
AGGGTCCAGTGTCCAATAATTGCCTTTTCCCGGATTTCCTGGTTCCCGTGGTATTTTAATAAAGCAGTCA
TTAAGGGACNNTTGTGCCTGATGGAATTCTGCCAAGCAGGAACTTGTCCTTGN
